Addgene plasmid #113995: pOGG037
Purpose: SC module. Super-folder GFP green fluorescence reporter
Depositing lab: Philip Poole. Depositing organization: University of Oxford. Publication: A Bacterial Expression Vector Archive (BEVA) for Flexible Modular Assembly of Golden Gate-Compatible Vectors. Geddes BA, Mendoza-Suarez MA, Poole PS. Front Microbiol. 2019 Jan 14;9:3345. doi: 10.3389/fmicb.2018.03345. eCollection 2018. PubMed 30692983.
Backbone
  Vector backbone: pL0M-SC-sfGFP
  Vector type: Bacterial Expression
Growth in bacteria
  Bacterial resistance: Spectinomycin, 50 μg/mL
  Growth temperature: 37°C
  Growth strain: DH5alpha
  Copy number: High Copy
Gene/Insert
  Gene/Insert name: Super-folder GFP
  Species: Synthetic
  Mutation: Domesticated for Golden Gate cloning
  Cloning method: Unknown
Terms and licenses: Academic/Nonprofit Terms; Industry Terms: Not Available to Industry
Depositor comments: pL0M-SC-sfGFP. Backbone from Invitrogen for synthesised parts. Please visit https://www.biorxiv.org/content/early/2018/08/16/392423 for bioRxiv preprint.
How to cite: pOGG037 was a gift from Philip Poole (Addgene plasmid # 113995 ; http://n2t.net/addgene:113995 ; RRID:Addgene_113995)
