[The description below was written by a language model from this plasmid's Addgene catalogue record and pLannotate feature annotations shown in this document.]
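Description:
pOGG037 (also designated pL0M-SC-sfGFP) is a small, roughly 3 kb level 0 parts plasmid from the Bacterial Expression Vector Archive (BEVA), a modular Golden Gate system for building bacterial expression vectors. It is catalogued as an "SC module" carrying a synthetic superfolder GFP coding sequence that has been domesticated for Golden Gate cloning, which normally means that internal recognition sites for the Type IIS enzymes used in assembly were removed. The depositor notes that the backbone is a commercial vector used to deliver synthesised parts. The plasmid is maintained in E. coli at high copy through a ColE1/pUC-type origin and is selected with spectinomycin by way of the aadA aminoglycoside adenylyltransferase gene, which lies downstream of an annotated AmpR (bla) promoter.

The feature table shows the full superfolder GFP open reading frame, a variant that folds robustly even when fused to poorly folding partners, as the only payload. No promoter, ribosome binding site or terminator is annotated immediately around it. This fits a promoterless coding-sequence part that is meant to be combined with separate regulatory modules during assembly, although the record does not explicitly state how it is expressed. The Golden Gate restriction sites and fusion overhangs are also not annotated. Several short hits (fragments of an RSF origin, lacI, an integrase and a gentamicin resistance gene) are partial matches, probably backbone or resistance-cassette remnants rather than functional elements. The plasmid serves as a donor of a green fluorescence reporter for assembling Golden Gate-compatible bacterial vectors.
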