Features (pLannotate 1.2.2; 8 found; start..end, strand, type, name):
     48..181     +  rep_origin     RSF ori (fragment): Plasmids containing the RSF 1030 origin of replication can be propagated in E. coli cells that contain additional plasmids with compatible origins.
    183..232     +  CDS            lacI (fragment): lac repressor; lacI; The lac repressor binds to the lac operator to inhibit transcription in E. coli. This inhibition can be relieved by adding lactose or isopropyl-β-D-thiogalactopyranoside (IPTG).
    249..962     +  CDS            superfolder GFP: GFP variant that folds robustly even when fused to poorly folded proteins (Pédelacq et al., 2006)
   1091..1195    +  promoter       AmpR promoter: bla
   1186..1266    -  CDS            int (fragment): INT2_ECOLX - Protein inferred from homology: Swiss-Prot protein existence level 3. Putative integrase believed to be involved in the insertion of antibiotic resistance genes into plasmids and transposons. From Escherichia coli.
   1354..1410    +  CDS            GmR (fragment): gentamycin acetyltransferase; aacC1; confers resistance to gentamycin
   1417..2205    +  CDS            aadA: S3AD_ECOLX - Experimental evidence at protein level: Swiss-Prot protein existence level 1. Mediates bacterial resistance to the antibiotics streptomycin and spectinomycin. From Escherichia coli.
   2379..2967    +  rep_origin     ori: high-copy-number ColE1/pMB1/pBR322/pUC origin of replication
>Addgene plasmid #113995 | pOGG037 | addgene full sequence | sequence record 224351 | Addgene NGS Result
AACGCCAGCAACGCGGCCTTTTTACGGTTCCTGGCCTTTTGCTGGCCTTTTGCTCACATGTTCTTTCCTG
CGTTATCCCCTGATTCTGTGGATAACCGTATTACCGCCTTTGAGTGAGCTGATACCGCTCGCCGCAGCCG
AACGACCGAGCGCAGCGAGTCAGTGAGCGAGGAAGCGGAAGAGCGCCCAATACGCAAACCGCCTCTCCCC
GCGCGTTGGCCGATTCATTAATCACTCTGTGGTCTCAAATGCGTAAAGGCGAAGAGCTGTTCACTGGTGT
CGTCCCTATTCTGGTGGAACTGGATGGTGATGTCAACGGTCATAAGTTTTCCGTGCGTGGCGAGGGTGAA
GGTGACGCAACTAATGGTAAACTGACGCTGAAGTTCATCTGTACTACTGGTAAACTGCCGGTACCTTGGC
CGACTCTGGTAACGACGCTGACTTATGGTGTTCAGTGCTTTGCTCGTTATCCGGACCATATGAAGCAGCA
TGACTTCTTCAAGTCCGCCATGCCGGAAGGCTATGTGCAGGAACGCACGATTTCCTTTAAGGATGACGGC
ACGTACAAAACGCGTGCGGAAGTGAAATTTGAAGGCGATACCCTGGTAAACCGCATTGAGCTGAAAGGCA
TTGACTTTAAAGAAGATGGCAATATCCTGGGCCATAAGCTGGAATACAATTTTAACAGCCACAATGTTTA
CATCACCGCCGATAAACAAAAAAATGGCATTAAAGCGAATTTTAAAATTCGCCACAACGTTGAGGATGGC
AGCGTGCAGCTGGCTGATCACTACCAGCAAAACACTCCAATCGGTGATGGTCCTGTTCTGCTGCCAGACA
ATCACTATCTGAGCACGCAAAGCGTTCTGTCTAAAGATCCGAACGAGAAACGCGATCATATGGTTCTGCT
GGAGTTCGTAACCGCAGCGGGCATCACGCATGGTATGGATGAACTGTACAAATGAGCTTTGAGACCACGA
AGTGGCTCTTCAGTGGACGAAAGGGCCTCGTGATACGCCTATTTTTATAGGTTAATGTCATGATAATAAT
GGTTTCTTAGACGTCAGGTGGCACTTTTCGGGGAAATGTGCGCGGAACCCCTATTTGTTTATTTTTCTAA
ATACATTCAAATATGTATCCGCTCATGAGACAATAACCCTGATAAATGCTTCAATAATATTGAAAAAGGA
AGAGTATGCGCTCACGCAACTGGTCCAGAACCTTGACCGAACGCAGCGGTGGTAACGGCGCAGTGGCGGT
TTTCATGGCTTGTTATGACTGTTTTTTTTTGGGGTACAGTCTATGCCTCGGGCATCCAAGCAGCAAGCGC
GTTACGCCGTGGGTCGATGTTTGATGTTATGGAGCAGCAACGATGTTACGCAGCAGGGCAGTCGCCCTAA
AACAAAGTTAAACATCATGAGGGAAGCGGTGATCGCCGAAGTATCGACTCAACTATCAGAGGTAGTTGGC
GTCATCGAGCGCCATCTCGAACCGACGTTGCTGGCCGTACATTTGTACGGCTCCGCAGTGGATGGCGGCC
TGAAGCCACACAGCGATATTGATTTGCTGGTTACGGTGACCGTAAGGCTTGATGAAACAACGCGGCGAGC
TTTGATCAACGACCTTTTGGAAACTTCGGCTTCCCCTGGAGAGAGCGAGATTCTCCGCGCTGTAGAAGTC
ACCATTGTTGTGCACGACGACATCATTCCGTGGCGTTATCCAGCTAAGCGCGAACTGCAATTTGGAGAAT
GGCAGCGCAATGACATTCTTGCAGGTATCTTCGAGCCAGCCACGATCGACATTGATCTGGCTATCTTGCT
GACAAAAGCAAGAGAACATAGCGTTGCCTTGGTAGGTCCAGCGGCGGAGGAACTCTTTGATCCGGTTCCT
GAACAGGATCTATTTGAGGCGCTAAATGAAACCTTAACGCTATGGAACTCGCCGCCCGACTGGGCTGGCG
ATGAGCGAAATGTAGTGCTTACGTTGTCCCGCATTTGGTACAGCGCAGTAACCGGCAAAATCGCGCCGAA
GGATGTCGCTGCCGACTGGGCAATGGAGCGCCTGCCGGCCCAGTATCAGCCCGTCATACTTGAAGCTAGA
CAGGCTTATCTTGGACAAGAAGAAGATCGCTTGGCCTCGCGCGCAGATCAGTTGGAAGAATTTGTCCATT
ACGTAAAAGGCGAGATCACCAAGGTAGTCGGCAAATAACTGTCAGACCAAGTTTACTCATATATACTTTA
GATTGATTTAAAACTTCATTTTTAATTTAAAAGGATCTAGGTGAAGATCCTTTTTGATAATCTCATGACC
AAAATCCCTTAACGTGAGTTTTCGTTCCACTGAGCGTCAGACCCCGTAGAAAAGATCAAAGGATCTTCTT
GAGATCCTTTTTTTCTGCGCGTAATCTGCTGCTTGCAAACAAAAAAACCACCGCTACCAGCGGTGGTTTG
TTTGCCGGATCAAGAGCTACCAACTCTTTTTCCGAAGGTAACTGGCTTCAGCAGAGCGCAGATACCAAAT
ACTGTTCTTCTAGTGTAGCCGTAGTTAGGCCACCACTTCAAGAACTCTGTAGCACCGCCTACATACCTCG
CTCTGCTAATCCTGTTACCAGTGGCTGCTGCCAGTGGCGATAAGTCGTGTCTTACCGGGTTGGACTCAAG
ACGATAGTTACCGGATAAGGCGCAGCGGTCGGGCTGAACGGGGGGTTCGTGCACACAGCCCAGCTTGGAG
CGAACGACCTACACCGAACTGAGATACCTACAGCGTGAGCTATGAGAAAGCGCCACGCTTCCCGAAGGGA
GAAAGGCGGACAGGTATCCGGTAAGCGGCAGGGTCGGAACAGGAGAGCGCACGAGGGAGCTTCCAGGGGG
AAACGCCTGGTATCTTTATAGTCCTGTCGGGTTTCGCCACCTCTGACTTGAGCGTCGATTTTTGTGATGC
TCGTCAGGGGGGCGGAGCCTATGGAAA
